Addgene plasmid #14388: pAG416GPD-ccdB-Cerulean
Purpose: (Empty Backbone)
Depositing lab: Susan Lindquist. Depositing organization: Whitehead Institute for Biomedical Research. Publication: A suite of Gateway cloning vectors for high-throughput genetic analysis in Saccharomyces cerevisiae. Alberti S, Gitler AD, Lindquist S. Yeast. 2007 Oct . 24(10):913-9. 10.1002/yea.1502 PubMed 17583893.
Backbone
  Vector backbone: pRS416
  Vector type: Yeast Expression ; Gateway Destination
  Selectable markers: URA3
Growth in bacteria
  Bacterial resistance: Chloramphenicol and Ampicillin, 25 & 100 μg/mL
  Growth temperature: 37°C
  Growth strain: ccdB Survival
  Growth instructions: DB3.1, ccdB Survival
  Copy number: Unknown
Gene/Insert
  Gene/Insert name: None
  Tag / fusion protein: Cerulean (C terminal on backbone)
  Cloning method: Gateway Cloning
  Sequencing primers: 5′ GPDPro_F
Terms and licenses: Academic/Nonprofit Terms; Industry Terms: Not Available to Industry
Depositor comments: Type of plasmid: CEN. This plasmid contains the Gateway technology from Invitrogen; Invitrogen requires purchasing of Gateway Clonase for carrying out the Gateway recombinational cloning reaction http://www.invitrogen.com Please note that the full plasmid sequence is provided as a reference only, and may not match the exact sequence of the plasmid.
How to cite: pAG416GPD-ccdB-Cerulean was a gift from Susan Lindquist (Addgene plasmid # 14388 ; http://n2t.net/addgene:14388 ; RRID:Addgene_14388)
