[The description below was written by a language model from this plasmid's Addgene catalogue record and pLannotate feature annotations shown in this document.]
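Description:
pAG416GPD-ccdB-Cerulean is an empty Gateway destination vector for protein expression in Saccharomyces cerevisiae, built on the pRS416 shuttle backbone and about 8.2 kb in the depositor's reference sequence. In yeast it is maintained as a low-copy centromeric plasmid through a CEN6/ARS element and selected by the URA3 auxotrophic marker, which can also be counterselected with 5-FOA. In E. coli it replicates from a ColE1/pUC-type origin and carries ampicillin resistance on the backbone. An f1 origin, flanking T3 and T7 promoters, and lac/lacZα remnants are inherited from the pBluescript-derived pRS scaffold.

The expression unit consists of the strong constitutive GPD (TDH3, annotated as GAP) promoter, a Gateway cassette bounded by attR1 and attR2, an mCerulean coding sequence, and the CYC1 terminator. The cassette holds a chloramphenicol resistance gene and the ccdB toxin gene, so the unrecombined vector must be propagated in a ccdB-tolerant strain and is selected with both chloramphenicol and ampicillin. An LR recombination with an entry clone replaces the cassette with the gene of interest. Loss of ccdB then allows recombinants to grow in standard E. coli strains, while parental plasmid is selected against.

An open reading frame transferred in frame and without a stop codon is expressed as a C-terminal fusion to the cyan fluorescent protein Cerulean. This makes the construct useful for constitutive expression, localisation studies and multicolour imaging in yeast. It belongs to a suite of yeast Gateway vectors designed for high-throughput genetic analysis. The depositor notes that the full sequence is provided for reference only and may not match the physical plasmid exactly.
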