Features (pLannotate 1.2.2; 29 found; start..end, strand, type, name):
     70..573     -  misc_feature   CEN/ARS: S. cerevisiae CEN6 centromere fused to an autonomously replicating sequence
    610..714     +  promoter       AmpR promoter: bla
    715..1575    +  CDS            AmpR: β-lactamase; bla; confers resistance to ampicillin, carbenicillin, and related antibiotics
   1746..2334    +  rep_origin     ori: high-copy-number ColE1/pMB1/pBR322/pUC origin of replication
   2517..2609    +  CDS            lacI (fragment): lac repressor; lacI; The lac repressor binds to the lac operator to inhibit transcription in E. coli. This inhibition can be relieved by adding lactose or isopropyl-β-D-thiogalactopyranoside (IPTG).
   2622..2643    +  protein_bind   CAP binding site: CAP binding activates transcription in the presence of cAMP. E. coli catabolite activator protein
   2658..2688    +  promoter       lac promoter: promoter for the E. coli lac operon
   2696..2712    +  protein_bind   lac operator: The lac repressor binds to the lac operator to inhibit transcription in E. coli. This inhibition can be relieved by adding lactose or isopropyl-β-D-thiogalactopyranoside (IPTG). lac repressor encoded by lacI
   2757..2775    +  promoter       T3 promoter: promoter for bacteriophage T3 RNA polymerase
   2804..3448    +  promoter       GAP promoter: S. cerevisiae TDH3; promoter for glyceraldehyde-3-phosphate dehydrogenase
   3454..3474    +  misc_feature   MCS (fragment): pBluescript multiple cloning site
   3478..3602    +  protein_bind   attR1: mutant version of attR; recombination site for the Gateway® LR reaction LR Clonase™
   3627..3657    +  promoter       lac UV5 promoter: E. coli lac promoter with an "up" mutation
   3681..3710    +  promoter       cat promoter (fragment): promoter of the E. coli cat gene encoding chloramphenicol acetyltransferase
   3711..4370    +  CDS            CmR: chloramphenicol acetyltransferase; cat; confers resistance to chloramphenicol
   4552..4710    +  CDS            ccdA (fragment): CCDA_ECO57 - Also known as H, letA. Experimental evidence at protein level: Swiss-Prot protein existence level 1. Antitoxin component of a type II toxin-antitoxin (TA) system which inhibits the post-segregational killing (PSK) of plasmid-free cells, also referred to as a plasmid addiction system. Binds to and blocks the activity of CcdB; will also remove bound CcdB protein from the CcdB-GyrA complex by forming a CcdA-CcdB complex, a process termed rejuvenation. Functions as a transcriptional corepressor for the ccdAB operon, repression also requires CcdB (By similarity). From Escherichia coli
   4715..5017    +  CDS            ccdB: CCDB_ECOLI - Also known as G, letB, letD. Experimental evidence at protein level: Swiss-Prot protein existence level 1. Toxic component of a type II toxin-antitoxin (TA) system, functioning in plasmid maintainence. Responsible for the post- segregational killing (PSK) of plasmid-free cells, also referred to as a plasmid addiction system. Half-life of over 2 hours. Cell killing by CcdB is accompanied by filamentation, defects in chromosome and plasmid segregation, defects in cell division, formation of anucleate cells, decreased DNA synthesis and plasmid loss. Interferes with the activity of DN
   5061..5185    -  protein_bind   attR2: mutant version of attR; recombination site for the Gateway® LR reaction LR Clonase™
   5189..5216    +  misc_feature   MCS (fragment): pBluescript multiple cloning site
   5217..5936    +  CDS            mCerulean: enhanced monomeric variant of CFP (Rizzo et al., 2004) mammalian codon-optimized
   5943..6190    +  terminator     CYC1 terminator: S. cerevisiae CYC1; transcription terminator for CYC1
   6209..6227    -  promoter       T7 promoter: promoter for bacteriophage T7 RNA polymerase
   6235..6390    +  CDS            lacZα (fragment): LacZα fragment of β-galactosidase; lacZ fragment
   6398..6853    +  rep_origin     f1 ori (sequence partly withheld): f1 bacteriophage origin of replication; arrow indicates direction of (+) strand synthesis
   6854..6905    -  misc_feature   bom (fragment): basis of mobility region from pBR322
   6984..7787    -  CDS            URA3: orotidine-5'-phosphate decarboxylase, required for uracil biosynthesis; S. cerevisiae URA3; yeast auxotrophic marker, counterselectable with 5-fluoroorotic acid (5-FOA)
   7788..8003    -  promoter       URA3 promoter: S. cerevisiae URA3
   8018..8067    -  misc_feature   bom (fragment): basis of mobility region from pBR322
   8169..1       -  CDS            rop (fragment) (across the origin): Rop protein, which maintains plasmids at low copy number; rop
>Addgene plasmid #14388 | pAG416GPD-ccdB-Cerulean | depositor full sequence | sequence record 8051 | Author sequence
GACGAAAGGGCCTCGTGATACGCCTATTTTTATAGGTTAATGTCATGATAATAATGGTTTCTTAGGACGG
ATCGCTTGCCTGTAACTTACACGCGCCTCGTATCTTTTAATGATGGAATAATTTGGGAATTTACTCTGTG
TTTATTTATTTTTATGTTTTGTATTTGGATTTTAGAAAGTAAATAAAGAAGGTAGAAGAGTTACGGAATG
AAGAAAAAAAAATAAACAAAGGTTTAAAAAATTTCAACAAAAAGCGTACTTTACATATATATTTATTAGA
CAAGAAAAGCAGATTAAATAGATATACATTCGATTAACGATAAGTAAAATGTAAAATCACAGGATTTTCG
TGTGTGGTCTTCTACACAGACAAGATGAAACAATTCGGCATTAATACCTGAGAGCAGGAAGAGCAAGATA
AAAGGTAGTATTTGTTGGCGATCCCCCTAGAGTCTTTTACATCTTCGGAAAACAAAAACTATTTTTTCTT
TAATTTCTTTTTTTACTTTCTATTTTTAATTTATATATTTATATTAAAAAATTTAAATTATAATTATTTT
TATAGCACGTGATGAAAAGGACCCAGGTGGCACTTTTCGGGGAAATGTGCGCGGAACCCCTATTTGTTTA
TTTTTCTAAATACATTCAAATATGTATCCGCTCATGAGACAATAACCCTGATAAATGCTTCAATAATATT
GAAAAAGGAAGAGTATGAGTATTCAACATTTCCGTGTCGCCCTTATTCCCTTTTTTGCGGCATTTTGCCT
TCCTGTTTTTGCTCACCCAGAAACGCTGGTGAAAGTAAAAGATGCTGAAGATCAGTTGGGTGCACGAGTG
GGTTACATCGAACTGGATCTCAACAGCGGTAAGATCCTTGAGAGTTTTCGCCCCGAAGAACGTTTTCCAA
TGATGAGCACTTTTAAAGTTCTGCTATGTGGCGCGGTATTATCCCGTATTGACGCCGGGCAAGAGCAACT
CGGTCGCCGCATACACTATTCTCAGAATGACTTGGTTGAGTACTCACCAGTCACAGAAAAGCATCTTACG
GATGGCATGACAGTAAGAGAATTATGCAGTGCTGCCATAACCATGAGTGATAACACTGCGGCCAACTTAC
TTCTGACAACGATCGGAGGACCGAAGGAGCTAACCGCTTTTTTGCACAACATGGGGGATCATGTAACTCG
CCTTGATCGTTGGGAACCGGAGCTGAATGAAGCCATACCAAACGACGAGCGTGACACCACGATGCCTGTA
GCAATGGCAACAACGTTGCGCAAACTATTAACTGGCGAACTACTTACTCTAGCTTCCCGGCAACAATTAA
TAGACTGGATGGAGGCGGATAAAGTTGCAGGACCACTTCTGCGCTCGGCCCTTCCGGCTGGCTGGTTTAT
TGCTGATAAATCTGGAGCCGGTGAGCGTGGGTCTCGCGGTATCATTGCAGCACTGGGGCCAGATGGTAAG
CCCTCCCGTATCGTAGTTATCTACACGACGGGGAGTCAGGCAACTATGGATGAACGAAATAGACAGATCG
CTGAGATAGGTGCCTCACTGATTAAGCATTGGTAACTGTCAGACCAAGTTTACTCATATATACTTTAGAT
TGATTTAAAACTTCATTTTTAATTTAAAAGGATCTAGGTGAAGATCCTTTTTGATAATCTCATGACCAAA
ATCCCTTAACGTGAGTTTTCGTTCCACTGAGCGTCAGACCCCGTAGAAAAGATCAAAGGATCTTCTTGAG
ATCCTTTTTTTCTGCGCGTAATCTGCTGCTTGCAAACAAAAAAACCACCGCTACCAGCGGTGGTTTGTTT
GCCGGATCAAGAGCTACCAACTCTTTTTCCGAAGGTAACTGGCTTCAGCAGAGCGCAGATACCAAATACT
GTCCTTCTAGTGTAGCCGTAGTTAGGCCACCACTTCAAGAACTCTGTAGCACCGCCTACATACCTCGCTC
TGCTAATCCTGTTACCAGTGGCTGCTGCCAGTGGCGATAAGTCGTGTCTTACCGGGTTGGACTCAAGACG
ATAGTTACCGGATAAGGCGCAGCGGTCGGGCTGAACGGGGGGTTCGTGCACACAGCCCAGCTTGGAGCGA
ACGACCTACACCGAACTGAGATACCTACAGCGTGAGCTATGAGAAAGCGCCACGCTTCCCGAAGGGAGAA
AGGCGGACAGGTATCCGGTAAGCGGCAGGGTCGGAACAGGAGAGCGCACGAGGGAGCTTCCAGGGGGAAA
CGCCTGGTATCTTTATAGTCCTGTCGGGTTTCGCCACCTCTGACTTGAGCGTCGATTTTTGTGATGCTCG
TCAGGGGGGCGGAGCCTATGGAAAAACGCCAGCAACGCGGCCTTTTTACGGTTCCTGGCCTTTTGCTGGC
CTTTTGCTCACATGTTCTTTCCTGCGTTATCCCCTGATTCTGTGGATAACCGTATTACCGCCTTTGAGTG
AGCTGATACCGCTCGCCGCAGCCGAACGACCGAGCGCAGCGAGTCAGTGAGCGAGGAAGCGGAAGAGCGC
CCAATACGCAAACCGCCTCTCCCCGCGCGTTGGCCGATTCATTAATGCAGCTGGCACGACAGGTTTCCCG
ACTGGAAAGCGGGCAGTGAGCGCAACGCAATTAATGTGAGTTACCTCACTCATTAGGCACCCCAGGCTTT
ACACTTTATGCTTCCGGCTCCTATGTTGTGTGGAATTGTGAGCGGATAACAATTTCACACAGGAAACAGC
TATGACCATGATTACGCCAAGCGCGCAATTAACCCTCACTAAAGGGAACAAAAGCTGGAGCTCTTCGAGT
TTATCATTATCAATACTCGCCATTTCAAAGAATACGTAAATAATTAATAGTAGTGATTTTCCTAACTTTA
TTTAGTCAAAAAATTAGCCTTTTAATTCTGCTGTAACCCGTACATGCCCAAAATAGGGGGCGGGTTACAC
AGAATATATAACACCGAAGGTGCCTGGGTGAACAGGTTTATTCCTGGCATCCACTAAATATAATGGAGCC
CGCTTTTTAAGCTGGCATCCAGAAAAAAAAAGAATCCCAGCACCAAAATATTGTTTTCTTCACCAACCAT
CAGTTCATAGGTCCATTCTCTTAGCGCAACTACAGAGAACAGGGGCACAAACAGGCAAAAAACGGGCACA
ACCTCAATGGAGTGATGCAACCTGCCTGGAGTAAATGATGACACAAGGCAATTGACCCACGCATGTATCT
ATCTCATTTTCTTACACCTTCTATTACCTTCTGCTCTCTCTGATTTGGAAAAAGCTGAAAAAAAAGGTTG
AAACCAGTTCCCTGAAATTATTCCCCTACTTGACTAATAAGTATATAAAGACGGTAGGTATTGATTGTAA
TTCTGTAAATCTATTTCTTAAACTTCTTAAATTCTACTTTTATAGTTAGTCTTTTTTTTAGTTTTAAAAC
ACCAGAACTTAGTTTCGACGGATTCTAGAACTAGTGGATCCCCCATCACAAGTTTGTACAAAAAAGCTGA
ACGAGAAACGTAAAATGATATAAATATCAATATATTAAATTAGATTTTGCATAAAAAACAGACTACATAA
TACTGTAAAACACAACATATCCAGTCACTATGGCGGCCGCATTAGGCACCCCAGGCTTTACACTTTATGC
TTCCGGCTCGTATAATGTGTGGATTTTGAGTTAGGATCCGTCGAGATTTTCAGGAGCTAAGGAAGCTAAA
ATGGAGAAAAAAATCACTGGATATACCACCGTTGATATATCCCAATGGCATCGTAAAGAACATTTTGAGG
CATTTCAGTCAGTTGCTCAATGTACCTATAACCAGACCGTTCAGCTGGATATTACGGCCTTTTTAAAGAC
CGTAAAGAAAAATAAGCACAAGTTTTATCCGGCCTTTATTCACATTCTTGCCCGCCTGATGAATGCTCAT
CCGGAATTCCGTATGGCAATGAAAGACGGTGAGCTGGTGATATGGGATAGTGTTCACCCTTGTTACACCG
TTTTCCATGAGCAAACTGAAACGTTTTCATCGCTCTGGAGTGAATACCACGACGATTTCCGGCAGTTTCT
ACACATATATTCGCAAGATGTGGCGTGTTACGGTGAAAACCTGGCCTATTTCCCTAAAGGGTTTATTGAG
AATATGTTTTTCGTCTCAGCCAATCCCTGGGTGAGTTTCACCAGTTTTGATTTAAACGTGGCCAATATGG
ACAACTTCTTCGCCCCCGTTTTCACCATGGGCAAATATTATACGCAAGGCGACAAGGTGCTGATGCCGCT
GGCGATTCAGGTTCATCATGCCGTCTGTGATGGCTTCCATGTCGGCAGAATGCTTAATGAATTACAACAG
TACTGCGATGAGTGGCAGGGCGGGGCGTAAACGCCGCGTGGATCCGGCTTACTAAAAGCCAGATAACAGT
ATGCGTATTTGCGCGCTGATTTTTGCGGTATAAGAATATATACTGATATGTATACCCGAAGTATGTCAAA
AAGAGGTATGCTATGAAGCAGCGTATTACAGTGACAGTTGACAGCGACAGCTATCAGTTGCTCAAGGCAT
ATATGATGTCAATATCTCCGGTCTGGTAAGCACAACCATGCAGAATGAAGCCCGTCGTCTGCGTGCCGAA
CGCTGGAAAGCGGAAAATCAGGAAGGGATGGCTGAGGTCGCCCGGTTTATTGAAATGAACGGCTCTTTTG
CTGACGAGAACAGGGGCTGGTGAAATGCAGTTTAAGGTTTACACCTATAAAAGAGAGAGCCGTTATCGTC
TGTTTGTGGATGTACAGAGTGATATTATTGACACGCCCGGGCGACGGATGGTGATCCCCCTGGCCAGTGC
ACGTCTGCTGTCAGATAAAGTCTCCCGTGAACTTTACCCGGTGGTGCATATCGGGGATGAAAGCTGGCGC
ATGATGACCACCGATATGGCCAGTGTGCCGGTCTCCGTTATCGGGGAAGAAGTGGCTGATCTCAGCCACC
GCGAAAATGACATCAAAAACGCCATTAACCTGATGTTCTGGGGAATATAAATGTCAGGCTCCCTTATACA
CAGCCAGTCTGCAGGTCGACCATAGTGACTGGATATGTTGTGTTTTACAGTATTATGTAGTCTGTTTTTT
ATGCAAAATCTAATTTAATATATTGATATTTATATCATTTTACGTTTCTCGTTCAGCTTTCTTGTACAAA
GTGGTGATGGGCTGCAGGAATTCGATATCAAGCTTAATGGTGAGCAAGGGCGAGGAGCTGTTCACCGGGG
TGGTGCCCATCCTGGTCGAGCTGGACGGCGACGTAAACGGCCACAAGTTCAGCGTGTCCGGCGAGGGCGA
GGGCGATGCCACCTACGGCAAGCTGACCCTGAAGTTCATCTGCACCACCGGCAAGCTGCCCGTGCCCTGG
CCCACCCTCGTGACCACCCTGACCTGGGGCGTGCAGTGCTTCGCCCGCTACCCCGACCACATGAAGCAGC
ACGACTTCTTCAAGTCCGCCATGCCCGAAGGCTACGTCCAGGAGCGCACCATCTTCTTCAAGGACGACGG
CAACTACAAGACCCGCGCCGAGGTGAAGTTCGAGGGCGACACCCTGGTGAACCGCATCGAGCTGAAGGGC
ATCGACTTCAAGGAGGACGGCAACATCCTGGGGCACAAGCTGGAGTACAACTACATCAGCGACAACGTCT
ATATCACCGCCGACAAGCAGAAGAACGGCATCAAGGCCAACTTCAAGATCCGCCACAACATCGAGGACGG
CAGCGTGCAGCTCGCCGACCACTACCAGCAGAACACCCCCATCGGCGACGGCCCCGTGCTGCTGCCCGAC
AACCACTACCTGAGCACCCAGTCCAAGCTGAGCAAAGACCCCAACGAGAAGCGCGATCACATGGTCCTGC
TGGAGTTCGTGACCGCCGCCGGGATCACTCTCGGCATGGACGAGCTGTACAAGTAACTCGAGTCATGTAA
TTAGTTATGTCACGCTTACATTCACGCCCTCCCCCCACATCCGCTCTAACCGAAAAGGAAGGAGTTAGAC
AACCTGAAGTCTAGGTCCCTATTTATTTTTTTATAGTTATGTTAGTATTAAGAACGTTATTTATATTTCA
AATTTTTCTTTTTTTTCTGTACAGACGCGTGTACGCATGTAACATTATACTGAAAACCTTGCTTGAGAAG
GTTTTGGGACGCTCGAAGGCTTTAATTTGCGGCCGGTACCCAATTCGCCCTATAGTGAGTCGTATTACGC
GCGCTCACTGGCCGTCGTTTTACAACGTCGTGACTGGGAAAACCCTGGCGTTACCCAACTTAATCGCCTT
GCAGCACATCCCCCTTTCGCCAGCTGGCGTAATAGCGAAGAGGCCCGCACCGATCGCCCTTCCCAACAGT
TGCGCAGCCTGAATGGCGAATGGCGCG
[124 nt withheld, positions 6398-6521]
C
[91 nt withheld, positions 6523-6613]
A
[49 nt withheld, positions 6615-6663]
CCTTTGACGTTGGAGTCCACGTTCTTT
[37 nt withheld, positions 6691-6727]
ACCCTATCTCGGTCTATTCTTTTGATTTATAAGGGATTTTGCCGATTTCGGCCTATTGGTTAAAAAATGA
GCTGATTTAACAAAAATTTAACGCGAATTTTAACAAAATATTAACGTTTACAATTTCCTGATGCGGTATT
TTCTCCTTACGCATCTGTGCGGTATTTCACACCGCATAGGGTAATAACTGATATAATTAAATTGAAGCTC
TAATTTGTGAGTTTAGTATACATGCATTTACTTATAATACAGTTTTTTAGTTTTGCTGGCCGCATCTTCT
CAAATATGCTTCCCAGCCTGCTTTTCTGTAACGTTCACCCTCTACCTTAGCATCCCTTCCCTTTGCAAAT
AGTCCTCTTCCAACAATAATAATGTCAGATCCTGTAGAGACCACATCATCCACGGTTCTATACTGTTGAC
CCAATGCGTCTCCCTTGTCATCTAAACCCACACCGGGTGTCATAATCAACCAATCGTAACCTTCATCTCT
TCCACCCATGTCTCTTTGAGCAATAAAGCCGATAACAAAATCTTTGTCGCTCTTCGCAATGTCAACAGTA
CCCTTAGTATATTCTCCAGTAGATAGGGAGCCCTTGCATGACAATTCTGCTAACATCAAAAGGCCTCTAG
GTTCCTTTGTTACTTCTTCTGCCGCCTGCTTCAAACCGCTAACAATACCTGGGCCCACCACACCGTGTGC
ATTCGTAATGTCTGCCCATTCTGCTATTCTGTATACACCCGCAGAGTACTGCAATTTGACTGTATTACCA
ATGTCAGCAAATTTTCTGTCTTCGAAGAGTAAAAAATTGTACTTGGCGGATAATGCCTTTAGCGGCTTAA
CTGTGCCCTCCATGGAAAAATCAGTCAAGATATCCACATGTGTTTTTAGTAAACAAATTTTGGGACCTAA
TGCTTCAACTAACTCCAGTAATTCCTTGGTGGTACGAACATCCAATGAAGCACACAAGTTTGTTTGCTTT
TCGTGCATGATATTAAATAGCTTGGCAGCAACAGGACTAGGATGAGTAGCAGCACGTTCCTTATATGTAG
CTTTCGACATGATTTATCTTCGTTTCCTGCAGGTTTTTGTTCTGTGCAGTTGGGTTAAGAATACTGGGCA
ATTTCATGTTTCTTCAACACTACATATGCGTATATATACCAATCTAAGTCTGTGCTCCTTCCTTCGTTCT
TCCTTCTGTTCGGAGATTACCGAATCAAAAAAATTTCAAAGAAACCGAAATCAAAAAAAAGAATAAAAAA
AAAATGATGAATTGAATTGAAAAGCTGTGGTATGGTGCACTCTCAGTACAATCTGCTCTGATGCCGCATA
GTTAAGCCAGCCCCGACACCCGCCAACACCCGCTGACGCGCCCTGACGGGCTTGTCTGCTCCCGGCATCC
GCTTACAGACAAGCTGTGACCGTCTCCGGGAGCTGCATGTGTCAGAGGTTTTCACCGTCATCACCGAAAC
GCGCGA
