>Addgene plasmid #14388 | pAG416GPD-ccdB-Cerulean | addgene partial sequence | sequence record 21046 | 14388 with pRS_marker
CATTTTTTTTTTATTCTTTTTTTTGATTTCGGTTTCCTTGAAATTTTTTTGATTCGGTAATCTCCGAACA
GAAGGAAGAACGAAGGAAGGAGCACAGACTTAGATTGGTATATATACGCATATGTAGTGTTGAAGAAACA
TGAAATTGCCCAGTATTCTTAACCCAACTGCACAGAACAAAAACCTGCAGGAAACGAAGATAAATCATGT
CGAAAGCTACATATAAGGAACGTGCTGCTACTCATCCTAGTCCTGTTGCTGCCAAGCTATTTAATATCAT
GCACGAAAAGCAAACAAACTTGTGTGCTTCATTGGATGTTCGTACCACCAAGGAATTACTGGAGTTAGTT
GAAGCATTAGGTCCCAAAATTTGTTTACTAAAAACACATGTGGATATCTTGACTGATTTTTCCATGGAGG
GCACAGTTAAGCCGCTAAAGGCATTATCCGCCAAGTACAATTTTTTACTCTTCGAAGACAGAAAATTTGC
TGACATTGGTAATACAGTCAAATTGCAGTACTCTGCGGGTGTATACAGAATAGCAGAATGGGCAGACATT
ACGAATGCACACGGTGTGGTGGGCCCAGGTATTGTTAGCGGTTTGAAGCAGGCGGCAGAAGAAGTAACAA
AGGAACCTAGAGGCCTTTTGATGTTAGCAGAATTGTCATGCAAGGGCTCCCTATCTACTGGAGAATATAC
TAAGGGTACTGTTGACATTGCGAAGAGCGACAAAGATTTTGTTATCGGCTTTATTGCTCAAGAGACATGG
GTGGA
