>Addgene plasmid #14388 | pAG416GPD-ccdB-Cerulean | addgene partial sequence | sequence record 21047 | 14388 with GW5
AAAGTGTAAAGCCTGGGGGTGCCTAATGCGGCCGCCATAGTGACTGGATATGTTGTGTTTTACAGTATTA
TGTAGTCTGTTTTTTATGCAAAATCTAATTTAATATATTGATATTTATATCATTTTACGTTTCTCGTTCA
GCTTTTTTGTACAAACTTGTGATGGGGGATCCACTAGTTCTAGAATCCGTCGAAACTAAGTTCTGGTGTT
TTAAAACTAAAAAAAAGACTAACTATAAAAGTAGAATTTAAGAAGTTTAAGAAATAGATTTACAGAATTA
CAATCAATACCTACCGTCTTTATATACTTATTAGTCAAGTAGGGGAATAATTTCAGGGAACTGGTTTCAA
CCTTTTTTTTCAGCTTTTTCCAAATCAGAGAGAGCAGAAGGTAATAGAAGGTGTAAGAAAATGAGATAGA
TACATGCGTGGGTCAATTGCCTTGTGTCATCATTTACTCCAGGCAGGTTGCATCACTCCATTGAGGTTGT
GCCCGTTTTTTGCCTGTTTGTGCCCCTGTTCTCTGTAGTTGCGCTAAGAGAATGGACCTATGAACTGATG
GTTGGTGAAGAAAACAATATTTTGGTGCTGGGATTCTTTTTTTTTCTGGATGCCAGCTTAAAAAGCGGGC
TCCATTATATTTAGTGGATGCCAGGAATAAACTGTTCACCCAGACACCTACGATGTTATATATTCTGTGT
AACCCGCCCCCTATTTTGGGCATGTACGGGTTACAG
