>Addgene plasmid #14388 | pAG416GPD-ccdB-Cerulean | addgene partial sequence | sequence record 21048 | 14388 with GW3
CGTTATCGGGGGAGAAGTGGCTGATCTCAGCCACCGCGAAAATGACATCAAAAACGCCATTAACCTGATG
TTCTGGGGAATATAAATGTCAGGCTCCCTTATACACAGCCAGTCTGCAGGTCGACCATAGTGACTGGATA
TGTTGTGTTTTACAGTATTATGTAGTCTGTTTTTTATGCAAAATCTAATTTAATATATTGATATTTATAT
CATTTTACGTTTCTCGTTCAGCTTTCTTGTACAAAGTGGTGATGGGCTGCAGGAATTCGATATCAAGCTT
AATGGTGAGCAAGGGCGAGGAGCTGTTCACCGGGGTGGTGCCCATCCTGGTCGAGCTGGACGGCGACGTA
AACGGCCACAAGTTCAGCGTGTCCGGCGAGGGCGAGGGCGATGCCACCTACGGCAAGCTGACCCTGAAGT
TCATCTGCACCACCGGCAAGCTGCCCGTGCCCTGGCCCACCCTCGTGACCACCCTGACCTGGGGCGTGCA
GTGCTTCGCCCGCTACCCCGACCACATGAAGCAGCACGACTTCTTCAAGTCCGCCATGCCCGAAGGCTAC
GTCCAGGAGCGCACCATCTTCTTCAAGGACGACGGCAACTACAAGACCCGCGCCGAGGTGAAGTTCGAGG
GCGACACCCTGGTGAACCGCATCGAGCTGAAGGGCATCGACTTCAAGGAGGACGGCAACATCCTGGGGCA
CAAGCTGGAGTACAACGCCATCAGCGACAACGTCTATATCACCGC
